Addgene plasmid #110169: pEGFP-MyosinVa-Ctail
Purpose: Dominant negative effect by competing with MyosinVa C-terminal tail interactions
Depositing lab: Jose Esteban. Depositing organization: University of Michigan. Publication: Motor protein-dependent transport of AMPA receptors into spines during long-term potentiation. Correia SS, Bassani S, Brown TC, Lise MF, Backos DS, El-Husseini A, Passafaro M, Esteban JA. Nat Neurosci. 2008 Apr;11(4):457-66. doi: 10.1038/nn2063. Epub 2008 Mar 2. PubMed 18311135.
Backbone
  Vector backbone: pEGFP-C1
  Backbone manufacturer: Clontech
  Backbone size w/o insert (bp): 4731
  Vector type: Mammalian Expression
Growth in bacteria
  Bacterial resistance: Kanamycin, 50 μg/mL
  Growth temperature: 37°C
  Growth strain: DH5alpha
  Copy number: Unknown
Gene/Insert
  Gene/Insert name: Myosin Va
  Species: M. musculus (mouse)
  Insert size (bp): 1239
  Mutation: amino acids 1444-1853
  Entrez Gene: Myo5a (a.k.a. 9630007J19Rik, Dbv, MVa, Myo5, MyoVA, Sev-1, d, d-120J, flail, flr)
  Promoter: CMV
  Tag / fusion protein: EGFP (N terminal on backbone); Myc (N terminal on backbone)
  Cloning method: Restriction Enzyme; 5′ cloning site XhoI (not destroyed); 3′ cloning site HindIII (not destroyed)
  Sequencing primers: 5′ unknown
Terms and licenses: Academic/Nonprofit Terms; Industry Terms: Not Available to Industry
How to cite: pEGFP-MyosinVa-Ctail was a gift from Jose Esteban (Addgene plasmid # 110169 ; http://n2t.net/addgene:110169 ; RRID:Addgene_110169)
