[The description below was written by a language model from this plasmid's Addgene catalogue record and pLannotate feature annotations shown in this document.]
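Description:
pEGFP-MyosinVa-Ctail is a mammalian expression plasmid built on the Clontech pEGFP-C1 backbone. It produces a fluorescently tagged fragment of the mouse actin-based motor protein Myosin Va (Myo5a). The insert of about 1.2 kb encodes only the C-terminal tail, amino acids 1444-1853, and was cloned between XhoI and HindIII sites that remain intact. Transcription is driven by the human cytomegalovirus immediate early enhancer and promoter and ends at an SV40 polyadenylation signal. The reading frame runs from EGFP through a short stretch of polylinker and a Myc epitope into the Myo5a fragment, so both tags sit at the N terminus of the tail. The automated annotation matched the insert to the rat Myo5a protein entry, whereas the catalogue lists it as mouse. This probably reflects close sequence similarity between the orthologues rather than a different insert.

The plasmid replicates in bacteria from a high-copy ColE1/pUC-type origin, and an f1 origin is also present. A single NeoR/KanR (Tn5 aminoglycoside phosphotransferase) cassette serves both hosts: a bacterial bla-type promoter gives kanamycin resistance in E. coli, and the SV40 enhancer/early promoter with an HSV TK poly(A) signal allows G418 selection in mammalian cells. Small annotated fragments such as large T antigen, ble and bGH poly(A) are probably incidental backbone matches rather than functional parts.

The construct is intended as a dominant negative. The tail fragment excludes the N-terminal portion of the protein and competes with endogenous Myosin Va for interactions made by the C-terminal tail. EGFP fluorescence identifies expressing cells. The associated study concerns motor protein-dependent transport of AMPA receptors into dendritic spines during long-term potentiation.
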