Features (pLannotate 1.2.2; 17 found; start..end, strand, type, name):
     61..364     +  enhancer       CMV enhancer: human cytomegalovirus immediate early enhancer
    365..568     +  promoter       CMV promoter: human cytomegalovirus (CMV) immediate early promoter
    613..1329    +  CDS            EGFP: EGFP is a basic (constitutively fluorescent) green fluorescent protein published in 1996, derived from Aequorea victoria. It is reported to be a rapidly-maturing weak dimer with moderate acid sensitivity.
   1330..1348    +  misc_feature   MCS (fragment): multiple cloning site
   1357..1383    +  CDS            Myc (fragment): Myc (human c-Myc proto-oncogene) epitope tag
   1396..2625    +  CDS            Myo5a (fragment): MYO5A_RAT - Experimental evidence at protein level: Swiss-Prot protein existence level 1. Processive actin-based motor that can move in large steps approximating the 36-nm pseudo-repeat of the actin filament. Involved in melanosome transport. Also mediates the transport of vesicles to the plasma membrane. May also be required for some polarization process involved in dendrite formation. From Rattus norvegicus (Rat).
   2629..2672    +  misc_feature   MCS (fragment): multiple cloning site
   2689..2773    +  CDS            large T antigen (fragment): large T antigen from SV40 (simian virus 40)
   2796..2917    +  polyA_signal   SV40 poly(A) signal: SV40 polyadenylation signal
   2951..3379    -  rep_origin     f1 ori (sequence partly withheld): f1 bacteriophage origin of replication; arrow indicates direction of (+) strand synthesis
   3406..3510    +  promoter       AmpR promoter: bla
   3512..3869    +  promoter       SV40 promoter: SV40 enhancer and early promoter
   3904..4698    +  CDS            NeoR/KanR: aminoglycoside phosphotransferase from Tn5; aph(3')-II (or nptII); confers resistance to neomycin, kanamycin, and G418 (Geneticin®)
   4719..4871    +  CDS            ble (fragment): BLE_KLEPN - Experimental evidence at protein level: Swiss-Prot protein existence level 1. Binding protein with a strong affinity to the bleomycin family of antibiotics. Binds to CL990; an antimitotic-antibiotic compound. From Klebsiella pneumoniae.
   4930..4977    +  polyA_signal   HSV TK poly(A) signal: herpes simplex virus thymidine kinase polyadenylation signal (Cole and Stacy, 1985)
   5068..5084    -  polyA_signal   bGH poly(A) signal (fragment): bovine growth hormone polyadenylation signal
   5306..5894    +  rep_origin     ori: high-copy-number ColE1/pMB1/pBR322/pUC origin of replication
>Addgene plasmid #110169 | pEGFP-MyosinVa-Ctail | addgene full sequence | sequence record 210484 | Addgene NGS Result
TAGTTATTAATAGTAATCAATTACGGGGTCATTAGTTCATAGCCCATATATGGAGTTCCGCGTTACATAA
CTTACGGTAAATGGCCCGCCTGGCTGACCGCCCAACGACCCCCGCCCATTGACGTCAATAATGACGTATG
TTCCCATAGTAACGCCAATAGGGACTTTCCATTGACGTCAATGGGTGGAGTATTTACGGTAAACTGCCCA
CTTGGCAGTACATCAAGTGTATCATATGCCAAGTACGCCCCCTATTGACGTCAATGACGGTAAATGGCCC
GCCTGGCATTATGCCCAGTACATGACCTTATGGGACTTTCCTACTTGGCAGTACATCTACGTATTAGTCA
TCGCTATTACCATGGTGATGCGGTTTTGGCAGTACATCAATGGGCGTGGATAGCGGTTTGACTCACGGGG
ATTTCCAAGTCTCCACCCCATTGACGTCAATGGGAGTTTGTTTTGGCACCAAAATCAACGGGACTTTCCA
AAATGTCGTAACAACTCCGCCCCATTGACGCAAATGGGCGGTAGGCGTGTACGGTGGGAGGTCTATATAA
GCAGAGCTGGTTTAGTGAACCGTCAGATCCGCTAGCGCTACCGGTCGCCACCATGGTGAGCAAGGGCGAG
GAGCTGTTCACCGGGGTGGTGCCCATCCTGGTCGAGCTGGACGGCGACGTAAACGGCCACAAGTTCAGCG
TGTCCGGCGAGGGCGAGGGCGATGCCACCTACGGCAAGCTGACCCTGAAGTTCATCTGCACCACCGGCAA
GCTGCCCGTGCCCTGGCCCACCCTCGTGACCACCCTGACCTACGGCGTGCAGTGCTTCAGCCGCTACCCC
GACCACATGAAGCAGCACGACTTCTTCAAGTCCGCCATGCCCGAAGGCTACGTCCAGGAGCGCACCATCT
TCTTCAAGGACGACGGCAACTACAAGACCCGCGCCGAGGTGAAGTTCGAGGGCGACACCCTGGTGAACCG
CATCGAGCTGAAGGGCATCGACTTCAAGGAGGACGGCAACATCCTGGGGCACAAGCTGGAGTACAACTAC
AACAGCCACAACGTCTATATCATGGCCGACAAGCAGAAGAACGGCATCAAGGTGAACTTCAAGATCCGCC
ACAACATCGAGGACGGCAGCGTGCAGCTCGCCGACCACTACCAGCAGAACACCCCCATCGGCGACGGCCC
CGTGCTGCTGCCCGACAACCACTACCTGAGCACCCAGTCCGCCCTGAGCAAAGACCCCAACGAGAAGCGC
GATCACATGGTCCTGCTGGAGTTCGTGACCGCCGCCGGGATCACTCTCGGCATGGACGAGCTGTACAAGT
CCGGACTCAGATCTCGAGAAACCATGGAGCAAAAGCTCATTTCTGAAGAGGACCTGGGGATCCAAGGGCA
GATGGAGAACATATCTCCAGGACAGATCATCGATGAGCCTATCCGGCCAGTCAACATTCCCCGGAAAGAA
AAGGATTTCCAAGGAATGCTGGAGTACAAAAGGGAGGATGAGCAGAAGCTAGTGAAGAACCTGATTCTAG
AACTAAAGCCACGTGGTGTGGCTGTCAATCTGATTCCAGGGTTACCAGCATATATCTTGTTTATGTGTGT
ACGACATGCTGACTATCTGAACGATGATCAGAAAGTAAGATCATTGCTGACATCAACAATTAACAGCATC
AAAAAAGTCTTGAAGAAAAGAGGTGACGATTTTGAAACTGTCTCCTTCTGGCTCTCTAACACATGTCGAT
TTTTGCACTGTTTGAAGCAATATAGTGGAGAGGAGGGCTTTATGAAGCACAACACGTCTCGCCAGAATGA
GCACTGCCTCACCAATTTTGACCTTGCTGAATATCGGCAAGTACTGAGTGACTTGGCCATTCAGATCTAT
CAGCAGCTTGTGAGGGTGTTAGAGAACATTCTTCAGCCAATGATAGTCTCAGGTATGCTAGAGCATGAAA
CAATTCAGGGCGTATCTGGGGTGAAGCCCACAGGGCTCAGAAAACGAACCTCCAGTATCGCAGATGAGGG
CACCTACACACTGGACTCCATCCTTCGGCAGCTCAACTCCTTCCACTCAGTCATGTGTCAGCATGGCATG
GACCCGGAGCTAATCAAGCAGGTAGTCAAACAGATGTTCTACATTGTGGGCGCCATCACCCTAAACAACC
TCCTCCTGCGCAAGGACATGTGCTCCTGGAGCAAGGGCATGCAGATCAGGTACAATGTCAGTCAACTGGA
AGAATGGCTACGTGACAAGAATCTAATGAACAGTGGGGCCAAGGAGACTCTGGAACCTCTTATCCAGGCC
GCTCAGCTTTTGCAAGTGAAAAAGAAAACTGACGATGACGCAGAAGCCATCTGTTCCATGTGCAACGCCC
TGACCACGGCCCAGATTGTCAAAGTGTTGAATCTGTACACACCGGTTAATGAGTTTGAAGAAAGGGTCTC
AGTTTCATTTATCCGCACTATACAGATGCGGTTACGAGACAGGAAAGACTCTCCACAGCTGCTCATGGAT
GCAAAACACATCTTTCCTGTCACTTTTCCCTTTAACCCATCCTCCCTAGCCCTAGAAACCATCCAGATCC
CAGCCAGCCTGGGCCTGGGCTTCATCGCACGGGTCTGAAAGCTTCGAATTCTGCAGTCGACGGTACCGCG
GGCCCGGGATCCACCGGATCTAGATAACTGATCATAATCAGCCATACCACATTTGTAGAGGTTTTACTTG
CTTTAAAAAACCTCCCACACCTCCCCCTGAACCTGAAACATAAAATGAATGCAATTGTTGTTGTTAACTT
GTTTATTGCAGCTTATAATGGTTACAAATAAAGCAATAGCATCACAAATTTCACAAATAAAGCATTTTTT
TCACTGCATTCTAGTTGTGGTTTGTCCAAACTCATCAATGTATCTTAACGCGTAAATTGTAAGCGTTAAT
ATTTTGTTAAAATTCGCGTTAAATTTTTGTTAAATCAGCTCATTTTTTAACCAATAGGCCGAAATCGGCA
AAATCCCTTATAAATCAAAAGAATAGACCGAGATAGGGT
[37 nt withheld, positions 3050-3086]
AAAGAACGTGGACTCCAACGTCAAAGG
[49 nt withheld, positions 3114-3162]
T
[91 nt withheld, positions 3164-3254]
G
[124 nt withheld, positions 3256-3379]
CAGGTGGCACTTTTCGGGGAAATGTGCGCGGAACCCCTATTTGTTTATTTTTCTAAATACATTCAAATAT
GTATCCGCTCATGAGACAATAACCCTGATAAATGCTTCAATAATATTGAAAAAGGAAGAGTCCTGAGGCG
GAAAGAACCAGCTGTGGAATGTGTGTCAGTTAGGGTGTGGAAAGTCCCCAGGCTCCCCAGCAGGCAGAAG
TATGCAAAGCATGCATCTCAATTAGTCAGCAACCAGGTGTGGAAAGTCCCCAGGCTCCCCAGCAGGCAGA
AGTATGCAAAGCATGCATCTCAATTAGTCAGCAACCATAGTCCCGCCCCTAACTCCGCCCATCCCGCCCC
TAACTCCGCCCAGTTCCGCCCATTCTCCGCCCCATGGCTGACTAATTTTTTTTATTTATGCAGAGGCCGA
GGCCGCCTCGGCCTCTGAGCTATTCCAGAAGTAGTGAGGAGGCTTTTTTGGAGGCCTAGGCTTTTGCAAA
GATCGATCAAGAGACAGGATGAGGATCGTTTCGCATGATTGAACAAGATGGATTGCACGCAGGTTCTCCG
GCCGCTTGGGTGGAGAGGCTATTCGGCTATGACTGGGCACAACAGACAATCGGCTGCTCTGATGCCGCCG
TGTTCCGGCTGTCAGCGCAGGGGCGCCCGGTTCTTTTTGTCAAGACCGACCTGTCCGGTGCCCTGAATGA
ACTGCAAGACGAGGCAGCGCGGCTATCGTGGCTGGCCACGACGGGCGTTCCTTGCGCAGCTGTGCTCGAC
GTTGTCACTGAAGCGGGAAGGGACTGGCTGCTATTGGGCGAAGTGCCGGGGCAGGATCTCCTGTCATCTC
ACCTTGCTCCTGCCGAGAAAGTATCCATCATGGCTGATGCAATGCGGCGGCTGCATACGCTTGATCCGGC
TACCTGCCCATTCGACCACCAAGCGAAACATCGCATCGAGCGAGCACGTACTCGGATGGAAGCCGGTCTT
GTCGATCAGGATGATCTGGACGAAGAGCATCAGGGGCTCGCGCCAGCCGAACTGTTCGCCAGGCTCAAGG
CGAGCATGCCCGACGGCGAGGATCTCGTCGTGACCCATGGCGATGCCTGCTTGCCGAATATCATGGTGGA
AAATGGCCGCTTTTCTGGATTCATCGACTGTGGCCGGCTGGGTGTGGCGGACCGCTATCAGGACATAGCG
TTGGCTACCCGTGATATTGCTGAAGAGCTTGGCGGCGAATGGGCTGACCGCTTCCTCGTGCTTTACGGTA
TCGCCGCTCCCGATTCGCAGCGCATCGCCTTCTATCGCCTTCTTGACGAGTTCTTCTGAGCGGGACTCTG
GGGTTCGAAATGACCGACCAAGCGACGCCCAACCTGCCATCACGAGATTTCGATTCCACCGCCGCCTTCT
ATGAAAGGTTGGGCTTCGGAATCGTTTTCCGGGACGCCGGCTGGATGATCCTCCAGCGCGGGGATCTCAT
GCTGGAGTTCTTCGCCCACCCTAGGGGGAGGCTAACTGAAACACGGAAGGAGACAATACCGGAAGGAACC
CGCGCTATGACGGCAATAAAAAGACAGAATAAAACGCACGGTGTTGGGTCGTTTGTTCATAAACGCGGGG
TTCGGTCCCAGGGCTGGCACTCTGTCGATACCCCACCGAGACCCCATTGGGGCCAATACGCCCGCGTTTC
TTCCTTTTCCCCACCCCACCCCCCAAGTTCGGGTGAAGGCCCAGGGCTCGCAGCCAACGTCGGGGCGGCA
GGCCCTGCCATAGCCTCAGGTTACTCATATATACTTTAGATTGATTTAAAACTTCATTTTTAATTTAAAA
GGATCTAGGTGAAGATCCTTTTTGATAATCTCATGACCAAAATCCCTTAACGTGAGTTTTCGTTCCACTG
AGCGTCAGACCCCGTAGAAAAGATCAAAGGATCTTCTTGAGATCCTTTTTTTCTGCGCGTAATCTGCTGC
TTGCAAACAAAAAAACCACCGCTACCAGCGGTGGTTTGTTTGCCGGATCAAGAGCTACCAACTCTTTTTC
CGAAGGTAACTGGCTTCAGCAGAGCGCAGATACCAAATACTGTTCTTCTAGTGTAGCCGTAGTTAGGCCA
CCACTTCAAGAACTCTGTAGCACCGCCTACATACCTCGCTCTGCTAATCCTGTTACCAGTGGCTGCTGCC
AGTGGCGATAAGTCGTGTCTTACCGGGTTGGACTCAAGACGATAGTTACCGGATAAGGCGCAGCGGTCGG
GCTGAACGGGGGGTTCGTGCACACAGCCCAGCTTGGAGCGAACGACCTACACCGAACTGAGATACCTACA
GCGTGAGCTATGAGAAAGCGCCACGCTTCCCGAAGGGAGAAAGGCGGACAGGTATCCGGTAAGCGGCAGG
GTCGGAACAGGAGAGCGCACGAGGGAGCTTCCAGGGGGAAACGCCTGGTATCTTTATAGTCCTGTCGGGT
TTCGCCACCTCTGACTTGAGCGTCGATTTTTGTGATGCTCGTCAGGGGGGCGGAGCCTATGGAAAAACGC
CAGCAACGCGGCCTTTTTACGGTTCCTGGCCTTTTGCTGGCCTTTTGCTCACATGTTCTTTCCTGCGTTA
TCCCCTGATTCTGTGGATAACCGTATTACCGCCATGCAT
